Addgene plasmid #69946: pMY200
Purpose: (Empty Backbone) Agrobacterium-based transformation vector
Depositing lab: Mark Farman. Depositing organization: University of Kentucky.
Backbone
  Vector backbone: pMY200
  Vector type: Plant Expression
Growth in bacteria
  Bacterial resistance: Kanamycin, 50 μg/mL
  Growth temperature: 37°C
  Growth strain: DH5alpha
  Copy number: Unknown
Gene/Insert
  Cloning method: Restriction Enzyme
  Sequencing primers: 5′ LB-F1 gtggtgtaaacaaattgacgc
Terms and licenses: Academic/Nonprofit Terms; Industry Terms
Depositor comments: PCR was used to amplify a fragment containing the left T-DNA border from PBht2. Two primers were designed as follows: TRDNAS: CAAAgTTggCgTATAACATAgT, downstream of SacII site in pBht2. TLDNAAPmeI: ATTATAgTTTAAACATTCggCgTTAATTCAgTACA, upstream of T-border 5’ end contains PmeI site in pBht2. 2. Digested PCR product with PmeI and SacII, gel extraction followed by recovery of ~400 bp fragment, and pBht2 vector was digested with PmeI and SacII, gel extracted, followed by recovery of ~6 kb fragment. CIP dephosphatase treatment, ligated with PCR product, electroporate into E. coli.
How to cite: pMY200 was a gift from Mark Farman (Addgene plasmid # 69946 ; http://n2t.net/addgene:69946 ; RRID:Addgene_69946)
