[The description below was written by a language model from this plasmid's Addgene catalogue record and pLannotate feature annotations shown in this document.]
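Description:
pMY200 is an empty binary vector for Agrobacterium-mediated transformation, catalogued as a plant expression backbone of about 6.4 kb. It has the dual replication system typical of pCAMBIA-style binary plasmids. A ColE1/pMB1-type origin, accompanied by the pBR322 bom mobilisation region and a small remnant of rop, supports propagation in E. coli. The pVS1 module (oriV, the RepA replication protein and the StaA stability protein) allows stable maintenance in Agrobacterium. Selection in bacteria is by kanamycin, conferred by an aphA-3 aminoglycoside phosphotransferase gene located outside the T-DNA. A short fragment with homology to a Sinorhizobium protein is also annotated in the backbone and appears to be carried-over vector sequence.

The T-DNA region is minimal. The nopaline C58-type left and right border repeats lie less than 100 bp apart, and no promoter, selectable marker for the recipient organism, reporter or terminator is annotated between them. According to the depositor's notes, the plasmid was derived from pBht2. A roughly 400 bp fragment carrying the left border was PCR-amplified with a primer-introduced PmeI site and ligated back into the roughly 6 kb PmeI/SacII-cut pBht2 backbone. This would be expected to remove whatever pBht2 carried between those sites, although the record does not say what that was.

The result is a stripped-down T-DNA into which users insert their own cassettes by restriction cloning, with a sequencing primer positioned at the left border to read into the insert. Any marker needed to select transformants must be supplied with the cloned fragment. The record does not specify an intended recipient species beyond the plant expression classification.
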