Features (pLannotate 1.2.2; 10 found; start..end, strand, type, name):
    289..313     +  misc_feature   LB T-DNA repeat: left border repeat from nopaline C58 T-DNA
    399..423     +  misc_feature   RB T-DNA repeat: right border repeat from nopaline C58 T-DNA
    762..1163    +  CDS            Y4CG_SINFN (fragment): Protein inferred from homology: Swiss-Prot protein existence level 3. From Sinorhizobium fredii (strain NBRC 101917 / NGR234).
   1723..2352    +  CDS            pVS1 StaA: stability protein from the Pseudomonas plasmid pVS1 (Heeb et al., 2000)
   2785..3853    +  CDS            pVS1 RepA (fragment): replication protein from the Pseudomonas plasmid pVS1 (Heeb et al., 2000)
   3919..4113    +  rep_origin     pVS1 oriV: origin of replication for the Pseudomonas plasmid pVS1 (Heeb et al., 2000)
   4316..4355    +  CDS            rop (fragment): Rop protein, which maintains plasmids at low copy number; rop
   4457..4597    +  misc_feature   bom: basis of mobility region from pBR322
   4783..5371    -  rep_origin     ori: high-copy-number ColE1/pMB1/pBR322/pUC origin of replication
   5458..6252    -  CDS            KanR: aminoglycoside phosphotransferase; aphA-3; confers resistance to kanamycin
>Addgene plasmid #69946 | pMY200 | depositor full sequence | sequence record 124255 | pMY200 sequence 6388 bps
CAAAGTTGGCGTATAACATAGTATCGACGGAGCCGATTTTGAAACCGCGGTGATCACAGGCAGCAACGCT
CTGTCATCGTTACAATCAACATGCTACCCTCCGCGAGATCATCCGTGTTTCAAACCCGGCAGCTTAGTTG
CCGTTCTTCCGAATAGCATCGGTAACATGAGCAAAGTCTGCCGCCTTACAACGGCTCTCCCGCTGACGCC
GTCCCGGACTGATGGGCTGCCTGTATCGAGTGGTGATTTTGTGCCGAGCTGCCGGTCGGGGAGCTGTTGG
CTGGCTGGTGGCAGGATATATTGTGGTGTAAACAAATTGACGCTTAGACAACTTAATAACACATTGCGGA
CGTTTTTAATGTACTGAATTAACGCCGAATGTTTAAACTATCAGTGTTTGACAGGATATATTGGCGGGTA
AACCTAAGAGAAAAGAGCGTTTATTAGAATAACGGATATTTAAAAGGGCGTGAAAAGGTTTATCCGTTCG
TCCATTTGTATGTGCATGCCAACCACAGGGTTCCCCTCGGGATCAAAGTACTTTGATCCAACCCCTCCGC
TGCTATAGTGCAGTCGGCTTCTGACGTTCAGTGCAGCCGTCTTCTGAAAACGACATGTCGCACAAGTCCT
AAGTTACGCGACAGGCTGCCGCCCTGCCCTTTTCCTGGCGTTTTCTTGTCGCGTGTTTTAGTCGCATAAA
GTAGAATACTTGCGACTAGAACCGGAGACATTACGCCATGAACAAGAGCGCCGCCGCTGGCCTGCTGGGC
TATGCCCGCGTCAGCACCGACGACCAGGACTTGACCAACCAACGGGCCGAACTGCACGCGGCCGGCTGCA
CCAAGCTGTTTTCCGAGAAGATCACCGGCACCAGGCGCGACCGCCCGGAGCTGGCCAGGATGCTTGACCA
CCTACGCCCTGGCGACGTTGTGACAGTGACCAGGCTAGACCGCCTGGCCCGCAGCACCCGCGACCTACTG
GACATTGCCGAGCGCATCCAGGAGGCCGGCGCGGGCCTGCGTAGCCTGGCAGAGCCGTGGGCCGACACCA
CCACGCCGGCCGGCCGCATGGTGTTGACCGTGTTCGCCGGCATTGCCGAGTTCGAGCGTTCCCTAATCAT
CGACCGCACCCGGAGCGGGCGCGAGGCCGCCAAGGCCCGAGGCGTGAAGTTTGGCCCCCGCCCTACCCTC
ACCCCGGCACAGATCGCGCACGCCCGCGAGCTGATCGACCAGGAAGGCCGCACCGTGAAAGAGGCGGCTG
CACTGCTTGGCGTGCATCGCTCGACCCTGTACCGCGCACTTGAGCGCAGCGAGGAAGTGACGCCCACCGA
GGCCAGGCGGCGCGGTGCCTTCCGTGAGGACGCATTGACCGAGGCCGACGCCCTGGCGGCCGCCGAGAAT
GAACGCCAAGAGGAACAAGCATGAAACCGCACCAGGACGGCCAGGACGAACCGTTTTTCATTACCGAAGA
GATCGAGGCGGAGATGATCGCGGCCGGGTACGTGTTCGAGCCGCCCGCGCACGTCTCAACCGTGCGGCTG
CATGAAATCCTGGCCGGTTTGTCTGATGCCAAGCTGGCGGCCTGGCCGGCCAGCTTGGCCGCTGAAGAAA
CCGAGCGCCGCCGTCTAAAAAGGTGATGTGTATTTGAGTAAAACAGCTTGCGTCATGCGGTCGCTGCGTA
TATGATGCGATGAGTAAATAAACAAATACGCAAGGGGAACGCATGAAGGTTATCGCTGTACTTAACCAGA
AAGGCGGGTCAGGCAAGACGACCATCGCAACCCATCTAGCCCGCGCCCTGCAACTCGCCGGGGCCGATGT
TCTGTTAGTCGATTCCGATCCCCAGGGCAGTGCCCGCGATTGGGCGGCCGTGCGGGAAGATCAACCGCTA
ACCGTTGTCGGCATCGACCGCCCGACGATTGACCGCGACGTGAAGGCCATCGGCCGGCGCGACTTCGTAG
TGATCGACGGAGCGCCCCAGGCGGCGGACTTGGCTGTGTCCGCGATCAAGGCAGCCGACTTCGTGCTGAT
TCCGGTGCAGCCAAGCCCTTACGACATATGGGCCACCGCCGACCTGGTGGAGCTGGTTAAGCAGCGCATT
GAGGTCACGGATGGAAGGCTACAAGCGGCCTTTGTCGTGTCGCGGGCGATCAAAGGCACGCGCATCGGCG
GTGAGGTTGCCGAGGCGCTGGCCGGGTACGAGCTGCCCATTCTTGAGTCCCGTATCACGCAGCGCGTGAG
CTACCCAGGCACTGCCGCCGCCGGCACAACCGTTCTTGAATCAGAACCCGAGGGCGACGCTGCCCGCGAG
GTCCAGGCGCTGGCCGCTGAAATTAAATCAAAACTCATTTGAGTTAATGAGGTAAAGAGAAAATGAGCAA
AAGCACAAACACGCTAAGTGCCGGCCGTCCGAGCGCACGCAGCAGCAAGGCTGCAACGTTGGCCAGCCTG
GCAGACACGCCAGCCATGAAGCGGGTCAACTTTCAGTTGCCGGCGGAGGATCACACCAAGCTGAAGATGT
ACGCGGTACGCCAAGGCAAGACCATTACCGAGCTGCTATCTGAATACATCGCGCAGCTACCAGAGTAAAT
GAGCAAATGAATAAATGAGTAGATGAATTTTAGCGGCTAAAGGAGGCGGCATGGAAAATCAAGAACAACC
AGGCACCGACGCCGTGGAATGCCCCATGTGTGGAGGAACGGGCGGTTGGCCAGGCGTAAGCGGCTGGGTT
GTCTGCCGGCCCTGCAATGGCACTGGAACCCCCAAGCCCGAGGAATCGGCGTGACGGTCGCAAACCATCC
GGCCCGGTACAAATCGGCGCGGCGCTGGGTGATGACCTGGTGGAGAAGTTGAAGGCCGCGCAGGCCGCCC
AGCGGCAACGCATCGAGGCAGAAGCACGCCCCGGTGAATCGTGGCAAGCGGCCGCTGATCGAATCCGCAA
AGAATCCCGGCAACCGCCGGCAGCCGGTGCGCCGTCGATTAGGAAGCCGCCCAAGGGCGACGAGCAACCA
GATTTTTTCGTTCCGATGCTCTATGACGTGGGCACCCGCGATAGTCGCAGCATCATGGACGTGGCCGTTT
TCCGTCTGTCGAAGCGTGACCGACGAGCTGGCGAGGTGATCCGCTACGAGCTTCCAGACGGGCACGTAGA
GGTTTCCGCAGGGCCGGCCGGCATGGCCAGTGTGTGGGATTACGACCTGGTACTGATGGCGGTTTCCCAT
CTAACCGAATCCATGAACCGATACCGGGAAGGGAAGGGAGACAAGCCCGGCCGCGTGTTCCGTCCACACG
TTGCGGACGTACTCAAGTTCTGCCGGCGAGCCGATGGCGGAAAGCAGAAAGACGACCTGGTAGAAACCTG
CATTCGGTTAAACACCACGCACGTTGCCATGCAGCGTACGAAGAAGGCCAAGAACGGCCGCCTGGTGACG
GTATCCGAGGGTGAAGCCTTGATTAGCCGCTACAAGATCGTAAAGAGCGAAACCGGGCGGCCGGAGTACA
TCGAGATCGAGCTAGCTGATTGGATGTACCGCGAGATCACAGAAGGCAAGAACCCGGACGTGCTGACGGT
TCACCCCGATTACTTTTTGATCGATCCCGGCATCGGCCGTTTTCTCTACCGCCTGGCACGCCGCGCCGCA
GGCAAGGCAGAAGCCAGATGGTTGTTCAAGACGATCTACGAACGCAGTGGCAGCGCCGGAGAGTTCAAGA
AGTTCTGTTTCACCGTGCGCAAGCTGATCGGGTCAAATGACCTGCCGGAGTACGATTTGAAGGAGGAGGC
GGGGCAGGCTGGCCCGATCCTAGTCATGCGCTACCGCAACCTGATCGAGGGCGAAGCATCCGCCGGTTCC
TAATGTACGGAGCAGATGCTAGGGCAAATTGCCCTAGCAGGGGAAAAAGGTCGAAAAGGTCTCTTTCCTG
TGGATAGCACGTACATTGGGAACCCAAAGCCGTACATTGGGAACCGGAACCCGTACATTGGGAACCCAAA
GCCGTACATTGGGAACCGGTCACACATGTAAGTGACTGATATAAAAGAGAAAAAAGGCGATTTTTCCGCC
TAAAACTCTTTAAAACTTATTAAAACTCTTAAAACCCGCCTGGCCTGTGCATAACTGTCTGGCCAGCGCA
CAGCCGAAGAGCTGCAAAAAGCGCCTACCCTTCGGTCGCTGCGCTCCCTACGCCCCGCCGCTTCGCGTCG
GCCTATCGCGGCCGCTGGCCGCTCAAAAATGGCTGGCCTACGGCCAGGCAATCTACCAGGGCGCGGACAA
GCCGCGCCGTCGCCACTCGACCGCCGGCGCCCACATCAAGGCACCCTGCCTCGCGCGTTTCGGTGATGAC
GGTGAAAACCTCTGACACATGCAGCTCCCGGAGACGGTCACAGCTTGTCTGTAAGCGGATGCCGGGAGCA
GACAAGCCCGTCAGGGCGCGTCAGCGGGTGTTGGCGGGTGTCGGGGCGCAGCCATGACCCAGTCACGTAG
CGATAGCGGAGTGTATACTGGCTTAACTATGCGGCATCAGAGCAGATTGTACTGAGAGTGCACCATATGC
GGTGTGAAATACCGCACAGATGCGTAAGGAGAAAATACCGCATCAGGCGCTCTTCCGCTTCCTCGCTCAC
TGACTCGCTGCGCTCGGTCGTTCGGCTGCGGCGAGCGGTATCAGCTCACTCAAAGGCGGTAATACGGTTA
TCCACAGAATCAGGGGATAACGCAGGAAAGAACATGTGAGCAAAAGGCCAGCAAAAGGCCAGGAACCGTA
AAAAGGCCGCGTTGCTGGCGTTTTTCCATAGGCTCCGCCCCCCTGACGAGCATCACAAAAATCGACGCTC
AAGTCAGAGGTGGCGAAACCCGACAGGACTATAAAGATACCAGGCGTTTCCCCCTGGAAGCTCCCTCGTG
CGCTCTCCTGTTCCGACCCTGCCGCTTACCGGATACCTGTCCGCCTTTCTCCCTTCGGGAAGCGTGGCGC
TTTCTCATAGCTCACGCTGTAGGTATCTCAGTTCGGTGTAGGTCGTTCGCTCCAAGCTGGGCTGTGTGCA
CGAACCCCCCGTTCAGCCCGACCGCTGCGCCTTATCCGGTAACTATCGTCTTGAGTCCAACCCGGTAAGA
CACGACTTATCGCCACTGGCAGCAGCCACTGGTAACAGGATTAGCAGAGCGAGGTATGTAGGCGGTGCTA
CAGAGTTCTTGAAGTGGTGGCCTAACTACGGCTACACTAGAAGGACAGTATTTGGTATCTGCGCTCTGCT
GAAGCCAGTTACCTTCGGAAAAAGAGTTGGTAGCTCTTGATCCGGCAAACAAACCACCGCTGGTAGCGGT
GGTTTTTTTGTTTGCAAGCAGCAGATTACGCGCAGAAAAAAAGGATCTCAAGAAGATCCTTTGATCTTTT
CTACGGGGTCTGACGCTCAGTGGAACGAAAACTCACGTTAAGGGATTTTGGTCATGCATTCTAGGTACTA
AAACAATTCATCCAGTAAAATATAATATTTTATTTTCTCCCAATCAGGCTTGATCCCCAGTAAGTCAAAA
AATAGCTCGACATACTGTTCTTCCCCGATATCCTCCCTGATCGACCGGACGCAGAAGGCAATGTCATACC
ACTTGTCCGCCCTGCCGCTTCTCCCAAGATCAATAAAGCCACTTACTTTGCCATCTTTCACAAAGATGTT
GCTGTCTCCCAGGTCGCCGTGGGAAAAGACAAGTTCCTCTTCGGGCTTTTCCGTCTTTAAAAAATCATAC
AGCTCGCGCGGATCTTTAAATGGAGTGTCTTCTTCCCAGTTTTCGCAATCCACATCGGCCAGATCGTTAT
TCAGTAAGTAATCCAATTCGGCTAAGCGGCTGTCTAAGCTATTCGTATAGGGACAATCCGATATGTCGAT
GGAGTGAAAGAGCCTGATGCACTCCGCATACAGCTCGATAATCTTTTCAGGGCTTTGTTCATCTTCATAC
TCTTCCGAGCAAAGGACGCCATCGGCCTCACTCATGAGCAGATTGCTCCAGCCATCATGCCGTTCAAAGT
GCAGGACCTTTGGAACAGGCAGCTTTCCTTCCAGCCATAGCATCATGTCCTTTTCCCGTTCCACATCATA
GGTGGTCCCTTTATACCGGCTGTCCGTCATTTTTAAATATAGGTTTTCATTTTCTCCCACCAGCTTATAT
ACCTTAGCAGGAGACATTCCTTCCGTATCTTTTACGCAGCGGTATTTTTCGATCAGTTTTTTCAATTCCG
GTGATATTCTCATTTTAGCCATTTATTATTTCCTTCCTCTTTTCTACAGTATTTAAAGATACCCCAAGAA
GCTAATTATAACAAGACGAACTCCAATTCACTGTTCCTTGCATTCTAAAACCTTAAATACCAGAAAACAG
CTTTTTCAAAGTTGTTTT
