>Addgene plasmid #69946 | pMY200 | addgene partial sequence | sequence record 126297 | KanR1-R1 5'-GGTCCCTTTATACCGGCTGTc-3'
CTTATATACCTTAGCAGGAGACATTCCTTCCGTATCTTTTACGCAGCGGTATTTTTCGATCAGTTTTTTC
AATTCCGGTGATATTCTCATTTTAGCCATTTATTATTTCCTTCCTCTTTTCTACAGTATTTAAAGATACC
CCAAGAAGCTAATTATAACAAGACGAACTCCAATTCACTGTTCCTTGCATTCTAAAACCTTAAATACCAG
AAAACAGCTTTTTCAAAGTTGTTTTCAAAGTTGGCGTATAACATAGTATCGACGGAGCCGATTTTGAAAC
CGCGGTGATCACAGGCAGCAACGCTCTGTCATCGTTACAATCAACATGCTACCCTCCGCGAGATCATCCG
TGTTTCAAACCCGGCAGCTTAGTTGCCGTTCTTCCGAATAGCATCGGTAACATGAGCAAAGTCTGCCGCC
TTACAACGGCTCTCCCGCTGACGCCGTCCCGGACTGATGGGCTGCCTGTATCGAGTGGTGATTTTGTGCC
GAGCTGCCGGTCGGGGAGCTGTTGGCTGGCTGGTGGCAGGATATATTGTGGTGTAAACAAATTGACGCTT
AGACAACTTAATAACACATTGCGGACGTTTTTAATGTACTGAATTAACGCCGAATGTTTAAACTATCAGT
GTTTGACAGGATATATTGGCGGGTAAACCTAAGAGAA
